>Addgene plasmid #12192 | pcDNA3-Flag Rac2 | addgene full sequence | sequence record 456539 | Addgene NGS Result
TCTCAGCGATCTGTCTATTTCGTTCATCCATAGTTGCCTGACTCCCCGTCGTGTAGATAACTACGATACG
GGAGGGCTTACCATCTGGCCCCAGTGCTGCAATGATACCGCGAGACCCACGCTCACCGGCTCCAGATTTA
TCAGCAATAAACCAGCCAGCCGGAAGGGCCGAGCGCAGAAGTGGTCCTGCAACTTTATCCGCCTCCATCC
AGTCTATTAATTGTTGCCGGGAAGCTAGAGTAAGTAGTTCGCCAGTTAATAGTTTGCGCAACGTTGTTGC
CATTGCTACAGGCATCGTGGTGTCACGCTCGTCGTTTGGTATGGCTTCATTCAGCTCCGGTTCCCAACGA
TCAAGGCGAGTTACATGATCCCCCATGTTGTGCAAAAAAGCGGTTAGCTCCTTCGGTCCTCCGATCGTTG
TCAGAAGTAAGTTGGCCGCAGTGTTATCACTCATGGTTATGGCAGCACTGCATAATTCTCTTACTGTCAT
GCCATCCGTAAGATGCTTTTCTGTGACTGGTGAGTACTCAACCAAGTCATTCTGAGAATAGTGTATGCGG
CGACCGAGTTGCTCTTGCCCGGCGTCAATACGGGATAATACCGCGCCACATAGCAGAACTTTAAAAGTGC
TCATCATTGGAAAACGTTCTTCGGGGCGAAAACTCTCAAGGATCTTACCGCTGTTGAGATCCAGTTCGAT
GTAACCCACTCGTGCACCCAACTGATCTTCAGCATCTTTTACTTTCACCAGCGTTTCTGGGTGAGCAAAA
ACAGGAAGGCAAAATGCCGCAAAAAAGGGAATAAGGGCGACACGGAAATGTTGAATACTCATACTCTTCC
TTTTTCAATATTATTGAAGCATTTATCAGGGTTATTGTCTCATGAGCGGATACATATTTGAATGTATTTA
GAAAAATAAACAAATAGGGGTTCCGCGCACATTTCCCCGAAAAGTGCCACCTGACGTCGACGGATCGGGA
GATCTCCCGATCCCCTATGGTGCACTCTCAGTACAATCTGCTCTGATGCCGCATAGTTAAGCCAGTATCT
GCTCCCTGCTTGTGTGTTGGAGGTCGCTGAGTAGTGCGCGAGCAAAATTTAAGCTACAACAAGGCAAGGC
TTGACCGACAATTGCATGAAGAATCTGCTTAGGGTTAGGCGTTTTGCGCTGCTTCGCGATGTACGGGCCA
GATATACGCGTTGACATTGATTATTGACTAGTTATTAATAGTAATCAATTACGGGGTCATTAGTTCATAG
CCCATATATGGAGTTCCGCGTTACATAACTTACGGTAAATGGCCCGCCTGGCTGACCGCCCAACGACCCC
CGCCCATTGACGTCAATAATGACGTATGTTCCCATAGTAACGCCAATAGGGACTTTCCATTGACGTCAAT
GGGTGGAGTATTTACGGTAAACTGCCCACTTGGCAGTACATCAAGTGTATCATATGCCAAGTACGCCCCC
TATTGACGTCAATGACGGTAAATGGCCCGCCTGGCATTATGCCCAGTACATGACCTTATGGGACTTTCCT
ACTTGGCAGTACATCTACGTATTAGTCATCGCTATTACCATGGTGATGCGGTTTTGGCAGTACATCAATG
GGCGTGGATAGCGGTTTGACTCACGGGGATTTCCAAGTCTCCACCCCATTGACGTCAATGGGAGTTTGTT
TTGGCACCAAAATCAACGGGACTTTCCAAAATGTCGTAACAACTCCGCCCCATTGACGCAAATGGGCGGT
AGGCGTGTACGGTGGGAGGTCTATATAAGCAGAGCTCTCTGGCTAACTAGAGAACCCACTGCTTACTGGC
TTATCGAAATTAATACGACTCACTATAGGGAGACCCAAGCTGCCACCATGGACTACAAGGACGACGATGA
CAAGGGACCTAAGCTTGGTACCGAGCTCGGATCCGGTACCATGCAGGCCATCAAGTGTGTGGTGGTGGGA
GATGGGGCCGTGGGCAAGACCTGCCTTCTCATCAGCTACACCACCAACGCCTTTCCCGGAGAGTACATCC
CCACCGTGTTTGACAACTATTCAGCCAATGTGATGGTGGACAGCAAGCCAGTGAACCTGGGGCTGTGGGA
CACTGCTGGGCAGGAGGACTACGACCGTCTCCGGCCGCTCTCCTATCCACAGACGGACGTCTTCCTCATC
TGCTTCTCCCTCGTCAGCCCAGCCTCTTATGAGAACGTCCGCGCCAAGTGGTTCCCAGAAGTGCGGCACC
ACTGCCCCAGCACACCCATCATCCTGGTGGGCACCAAGCTGGACCTGCGGGACGACAAGGACACCATCGA
GAAACTGAAGGAGAAGAAGCTGGCTCCCATCACCTACCCGCAGGGCCTGGCACTGGCCAAGGAGATTGAC
TCGGTGAAATACCTGGAGTGCTCAGCTCTCACCCAGAGAGGCCTGAAAACCGTGTTCGACGAGGCCATCC
GGGCCGTGCTGTGCCCTCAGCCCACGCGGCAGCAGAAGCGCGCCTGCAGCCTCCTCTAGGATCCACTAGT
AACGGCCGCCAGTGTGCTGGAATTCTGCAGATATCCATCACACTGGCGGCCGCTCGAGCATGCATCTAGA
GGGCCCTATTCTATAGTGTCACCTAAATGCTAGAGCTCGCTGATCAGCCTCGACTGTGCCTTCTAGTTGC
CAGCCATCTGTTGTTTGCCCCTCCCCCGTGCCTTCCTTGACCCTGGAAGGTGCCACTCCCACTGTCCTTT
CCTAATAAAATGAGGAAATTGCATCGCATTGTCTGAGTAGGTGTCATTCTATTCTGGGGGGTGGGGTGGG
GCAGGACAGCAAGGGGGAGGATTGGGAAGACAATAGCAGGCATGCTGGGGATGCGGTGGGCTCTATGGCT
TCTGAGGCGGAAAGAACCAGCTGGGGCTCTAGGGGGTATCCCC
[124 nt withheld, positions 2914-3037]
C
[91 nt withheld, positions 3039-3129]
A
[49 nt withheld, positions 3131-3179]
CCTTTGACGTTGGAGTCCACGTTCTTT
[37 nt withheld, positions 3207-3243]
ACCCTATCTCGGTCTATTCTTTTGATTTATAAGGGATTTTGCCGATTTCGGCCTATTGGTTAAAAAATGA
GCTGATTTAACAAAAATTTAACGCGAATTAATTCTGTGGAATGTGTGTCAGTTAGGGTGTGGAAAGTCCC
CAGGCTCCCCAGCAGGCAGAAGTATGCAAAGCATGCATCTCAATTAGTCAGCAACCAGGTGTGGAAAGTC
CCCAGGCTCCCCAGCAGGCAGAAGTATGCAAAGCATGCATCTCAATTAGTCAGCAACCATAGTCCCGCCC
CTAACTCCGCCCATCCCGCCCCTAACTCCGCCCAGTTCCGCCCATTCTCCGCCCCATGGCTGACTAATTT
TTTTTATTTATGCAGAGGCCGAGGCCGCCTCTGCCTCTGAGCTATTCCAGAAGTAGTGAGGAGGCTTTTT
TGGAGGCCTAGGCTTTTGCAAAAAGCTCCCGGGAGCTTGTATATCCATTTTCGGATCTGATCAAGAGACA
GGATGAGGATCGTTTCGCATGATTGAACAAGATGGATTGCACGCAGGTTCTCCGGCCGCTTGGGTGGAGA
GGCTATTCGGCTATGACTGGGCACAACAGACAATCGGCTGCTCTGATGCCGCCGTGTTCCGGCTGTCAGC
GCAGGGGCGCCCGGTTCTTTTTGTCAAGACCGACCTGTCCGGTGCCCTGAATGAACTGCAGGACGAGGCA
GCGCGGCTATCGTGGCTGGCCACGACGGGCGTTCCTTGCGCAGCTGTGCTCGACGTTGTCACTGAAGCGG
GAAGGGACTGGCTGCTATTGGGCGAAGTGCCGGGGCAGGATCTCCTGTCATCTCACCTTGCTCCTGCCGA
GAAAGTATCCATCATGGCTGATGCAATGCGGCGGCTGCATACGCTTGATCCGGCTACCTGCCCATTCGAC
CACCAAGCGAAACATCGCATCGAGCGAGCACGTACTCGGATGGAAGCCGGTCTTGTCGATCAGGATGATC
TGGACGAAGAGCATCAGGGGCTCGCGCCAGCCGAACTGTTCGCCAGGCTCAAGGCGCGCATGCCCGACGG
CGAGGATCTCGTCGTGACCCATGGCGATGCCTGCTTGCCGAATATCATGGTGGAAAATGGCCGCTTTTCT
GGATTCATCGACTGTGGCCGGCTGGGTGTGGCGGACCGCTATCAGGACATAGCGTTGGCTACCCGTGATA
TTGCTGAAGAGCTTGGCGGCGAATGGGCTGACCGCTTCCTCGTGCTTTACGGTATCGCCGCTCCCGATTC
GCAGCGCATCGCCTTCTATCGCCTTCTTGACGAGTTCTTCTGAGCGGGACTCTGGGGTTCGAAATGACCG
ACCAAGCGACGCCCAACCTGCCATCACGAGATTTCGATTCCACCGCCGCCTTCTATGAAAGGTTGGGCTT
CGGAATCGTTTTCCGGGACGCCGGCTGGATGATCCTCCAGCGCGGGGATCTCATGCTGGAGTTCTTCGCC
CACCCCAACTTGTTTATTGCAGCTTATAATGGTTACAAATAAAGCAATAGCATCACAAATTTCACAAATA
AAGCATTTTTTTCACTGCATTCTAGTTGTGGTTTGTCCAAACTCATCAATGTATCTTATCATGTCTGTAT
ACCGTCGACCTCTAGCTAGAGCTTGGCGTAATCATGGTCATAGCTGTTTCCTGTGTGAAATTGTTATCCG
CTCACAATTCCACACAACATACGAGCCGGAAGCATAAAGTGTAAAGCCTGGGGTGCCTAATGAGTGAGCT
AACTCACATTAATTGCGTTGCGCTCACTGCCCGCTTTCCAGTCGGGAAACCTGTCGTGCCAGCTGCATTA
ATGAATCGGCCAACGCGCGGGGAGAGGCGGTTTGCGTATTGGGCGCTCTTCCGCTTCCTCGCTCACTGAC
TCGCTGCGCTCGGTCGTTCGGCTGCGGCGAGCGGTATCAGCTCACTCAAAGGCGGTAATACGGTTATCCA
CAGAATCAGGGGATAACGCAGGAAAGAACATGTGAGCAAAAGGCCAGCAAAAGGCCAGGAACCGTAAAAA
GGCCGCGTTGCTGGCGTTTTTCCATAGGCTCCGCCCCCCTGACGAGCATCACAAAAATCGACGCTCAAGT
CAGAGGTGGCGAAACCCGACAGGACTATAAAGATACCAGGCGTTTCCCCCTGGAAGCTCCCTCGTGCGCT
CTCCTGTTCCGACCCTGCCGCTTACCGGATACCTGTCCGCCTTTCTCCCTTCGGGAAGCGTGGCGCTTTC
TCATAGCTCACGCTGTAGGTATCTCAGTTCGGTGTAGGTCGTTCGCTCCAAGCTGGGCTGTGTGCACGAA
CCCCCCGTTCAGCCCGACCGCTGCGCCTTATCCGGTAACTATCGTCTTGAGTCCAACCCGGTAAGACACG
ACTTATCGCCACTGGCAGCAGCCACTGGTAACAGGATTAGCAGAGCGAGGTATGTAGGCGGTGCTACAGA
GTTCTTGAAGTGGTGGCCTAACTACGGCTACACTAGAAGAACAGTATTTGGTATCTGCGCTCTGCTGAAG
CCAGTTACCTTCGGAAAAAGAGTTGGTAGCTCTTGATCCGGCAAACAAACCACCGCTGGTAGCGGTGGTT
TTTTTGTTTGCAAGCAGCAGATTACGCGCAGAAAAAAAGGATCTCAAGAAGATCCTTTGATCTTTTCTAC
GGGGTCTGACGCTCAGTGGAACGAAAACTCACGTTAAGGGATTTTGGTCATGAGATTATCAAAAAGGATC
TTCACCTAGATCCTTTTAAATTAAAAATGAAGTTTTAAATCAATCTAAAGTATATATGAGTAAACTTGGT
CTGACAGTTACCAATGCTTAATCAGTGAGGCACCTA
Features (pLannotate 1.2.2; 22 found; start..end, strand, type, name):
    833..937     -  promoter       AmpR promoter: bla
    996..1048    -  misc_feature   bom (fragment): basis of mobility region from pBR322
   1203..1582    +  enhancer       CMV enhancer: human cytomegalovirus immediate early enhancer
   1583..1786    +  promoter       CMV promoter: human cytomegalovirus (CMV) immediate early promoter
   1782..1815    +  LTR            5' LTR (truncated) (fragment): truncated 5' long terminal repeat (LTR) from HIV-1
   1831..1849    +  promoter       T7 promoter: promoter for bacteriophage T7 RNA polymerase
   1874..1894    +  CDS            FLAG (fragment): FLAG® epitope tag, followed by an enterokinase cleavage site
   1931..2506    +  CDS            RAC2: RAC2_HUMAN - Experimental evidence at protein level: Swiss-Prot protein existence level 1. Plasma membrane-associated small GTPase which cycles between an active GTP-bound and inactive GDP-bound state. In active state binds to a variety of effector proteins to regulate cellular responses, such as secretory processes, phagocytose of apoptotic cells and epithelial cell polarization. Augments the production of reactive oxygen species (ROS) by NADPH oxidase. From Homo sapiens (Human).
   2600..2618    -  promoter       SP6 promoter: promoter for bacteriophage SP6 RNA polymerase
   2644..2868    +  polyA_signal   bGH poly(A) signal: bovine growth hormone polyadenylation signal
   2872..2893    +  promoter       SV40 promoter (fragment): SV40 enhancer and early promoter
   2914..3342    +  rep_origin     f1 ori (sequence partly withheld): f1 bacteriophage origin of replication; arrow indicates direction of (+) strand synthesis
   3356..3685    +  promoter       SV40 promoter: SV40 enhancer and early promoter
   3752..4543    +  CDS            neo: KKA2_KLEPN - Also known as kan, nptII. Experimental evidence at protein level: Swiss-Prot protein existence level 1. Resistance to kanamycin, neomycin, paromomycin, ribostamycin, butirosin and gentamicin B. From Klebsiella pneumoniae.
   4567..4725    +  CDS            ble (fragment): BLE_KLEPN - Experimental evidence at protein level: Swiss-Prot protein existence level 1. Binding protein with a strong affinity to the bleomycin family of antibiotics. Binds to CL990; an antimitotic-antibiotic compound. From Klebsiella pneumoniae.
   4720..4841    +  polyA_signal   SV40 poly(A) signal: SV40 polyadenylation signal
   4914..4930    -  protein_bind   lac operator: The lac repressor binds to the lac operator to inhibit transcription in E. coli. This inhibition can be relieved by adding lactose or isopropyl-β-D-thiogalactopyranoside (IPTG). lac repressor encoded by lacI
   4938..4968    -  promoter       lac promoter: promoter for the E. coli lac operon
   4983..5004    -  protein_bind   CAP binding site: CAP binding activates transcription in the presence of cAMP. E. coli catabolite activator protein
   5017..5109    -  CDS            lacI (fragment): lac repressor; lacI; The lac repressor binds to the lac operator to inhibit transcription in E. coli. This inhibition can be relieved by adding lactose or isopropyl-β-D-thiogalactopyranoside (IPTG).
   5292..5880    -  rep_origin     ori: high-copy-number ColE1/pMB1/pBR322/pUC origin of replication
   6051..832     -  CDS            AmpR (across the origin): β-lactamase; bla; confers resistance to ampicillin, carbenicillin, and related antibiotics
