[The description below was written by a language model from this plasmid's Addgene catalogue record and pLannotate feature annotations shown in this document.]
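Description:
pcDNA3-Flag Rac2 is a mammalian expression plasmid built on the pcDNA3 backbone that drives production of human RAC2 carrying an N-terminal FLAG epitope. It is maintained in E. coli through a high-copy ColE1/pUC-type origin and an ampicillin resistance gene (β-lactamase with its own promoter). An f1 origin is also present, a standard backbone element that allows single-stranded DNA production. For selection in mammalian cells, a neomycin phosphotransferase gene sits between the SV40 enhancer/early promoter and an SV40 polyadenylation signal, permitting G418 selection of stable transfectants. The sequenced record is about 6.1 kb, consistent with the stated backbone and insert sizes.

The expression cassette consists of the human cytomegalovirus immediate-early enhancer and promoter, followed by a T7 promoter, the FLAG coding segment supplied by the backbone, the RAC2 open reading frame of roughly 575 bp, and the bovine growth hormone polyadenylation signal. The insert was cloned using BamHI at both ends, so it is non-directional by design, but the annotation shows it in the sense orientation. An inward-facing SP6 promoter lies downstream, and the T7 and SP6 sites serve as sequencing primer sites flanking the insert. Small annotated fragments such as the truncated HIV-1 LTR, ble, lacI and bom are probably short homology matches or backbone remnants rather than functional parts.

RAC2 is a plasma membrane-associated small GTPase that cycles between GTP- and GDP-bound states and enhances reactive oxygen species production by NADPH oxidase. The record lists no mutation in the insert. The associated publication characterises a dominant inhibitory Rac2 mutant in p38 kinase signalling and macrophage surface ruffling, suggesting this construct is used to express epitope-tagged Rac2 for such signalling and cytoskeletal studies.
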