Addgene plasmid #12192: pcDNA3-Flag Rac2
Depositing lab: Gary Johnson. Depositing organization: University of Colorado, Boulder. Publication: Rac2D57N, a dominant inhibitory Rac2 mutant that inhibits p38 kinase signaling and prevents surface ruffling in bone-marrow-derived macrophages. Abell AN, DeCathelineau AM, Weed SA, Ambruso DR, Riches DW, Johnson GL. J Cell Sci. 2004 Jan 15. 117(Pt 2):243-55. 10.1242/jcs.00853 PubMed 14676277.
Backbone
  Vector backbone: pcDNA3
  Backbone manufacturer: Invitrogen
  Backbone size w/o insert (bp): 5400
  Vector type: Mammalian Expression
  Selectable markers: Neomycin (select with G418)
Growth in bacteria
  Bacterial resistance: Ampicillin, 100 μg/mL
  Growth temperature: 37°C
  Growth strain: DH5alpha
  Copy number: High Copy
Gene/Insert
  Gene/Insert name: Rac2
  Species: H. sapiens (human)
  Insert size (bp): 575
  Entrez Gene: RAC2 (a.k.a. EN-7, Gx, HSPC022, IMD73A, IMD73B, IMD73C, p21-Rac2)
  Tag / fusion protein: Flag (N terminal on backbone)
  Cloning method: Restriction Enzyme; 5′ cloning site BamHI (not destroyed); 3′ cloning site BamHI (not destroyed)
  Sequencing primers: 5′ T7; 3′ SP6
Terms and licenses: Academic/Nonprofit Terms; Industry Terms: Not Available to Industry
How to cite: pcDNA3-Flag Rac2 was a gift from Gary Johnson (Addgene plasmid # 12192 ; http://n2t.net/addgene:12192 ; RRID:Addgene_12192)
