>Addgene plasmid #12192 | pcDNA3-Flag Rac2 Sequencing Result | analyzer sequence | sequence record 18757
GGACCTAAGCTTGGTACCGAGCTCGGATCCGGTACCATGCAGGCCATCAAGTGTGTGGTGGTGGGAGATG
GGGCCGTGGGCAAGACCTGCCTTCTCATCAGCTACACCACCAACGCCTTTCCCGGAAAGTACATCCCCAC
CGTGTTTGACAACTATTCAGCCAATGTGATGGTGGACAGCAAGCCAGTGAACCTGGGGCTGTGGGACACT
GCTGGGCAGGAAGACTACGACCGTCTCCGGCCGCTCTCCTATCCACAGACGGACGTCTTCCTCATCTGCT
TCTCCCTCGTCAGCCCAGCCTCTTATGAAAACGTCCGCGCCAAGTGGTTCCCAGAAGTGCGGCACCACTG
CCCCAGCACACCCATCATCCTGGTGGGCACCAAGCTGGACCTGCGGGAAGACAAGGACACCATCCAGAAA
CTGAAGGAAAAGAAGCTGGCTCCCATCACCTACCCGCAGGGCCTGGCACTGGCCAAGGAGAATGACTCGG
TGAAATACCTGGAGTGCTCAGCTCTCACCCAGAGAGGCCTGAAAACCGTGTTCGACGAGGCCATCCGGGC
CGTGCTGTGCCCTCAGCCCACGCGGCAGCAGAAGCGCGCCTGC
